>Addgene plasmid #240734 | Sc FLAG-S6-rad24-pRSFDuet | addgene full sequence | sequence record 482405 | Addgene NGS Result
GTATGCCGGTGTCTCTTATCAGACCGTTTCCCGCGTGGTGAACCAGGCCAGCCACGTTTCTGCGAAAACG
CGGGAAAAAGTGGAAGCGGCGATGGCGGAGCTGAATTACATTCCCAACCGCGTGGCACAACAACTGGCGG
GCAAACAGTCGTTGCTGATTGGCGTTGCCACCTCCAGTCTGGCCCTGCACGCGCCGTCGCAAATTGTCGC
GGCGATTAAATCTCGCGCCGATCAACTGGGTGCCAGCGTGGTGGTGTCGATGGTAGAACGAAGCGGCGTC
GAAGCCTGTAAAGCGGCGGTGCACAATCTTCTCGCGCAACGCGTCAGTGGGCTGATCATTAACTATCCGC
TGGATGACCAGGATGCCATTGCTGTGGAAGCTGCCTGCACTAATGTTCCGGCGTTATTTCTTGATGTCTC
TGACCAGACACCCATCAACAGTATTATTTTCTCCCATGAAGACGGTACGCGACTGGGCGTGGAGCATCTG
GTCGCATTGGGTCACCAGCAAATCGCGCTGTTAGCGGGCCCATTAAGTTCTGTCTCGGCGCGTCTGCGTC
TGGCTGGCTGGCATAAATATCTCACTCGCAATCAAATTCAGCCGATAGCGGAACGGGAAGGCGACTGGAG
TGCCATGTCCGGTTTTCAACAAACCATGCAAATGCTGAATGAGGGCATCGTTCCCACTGCGATGCTGGTT
GCCAACGATCAGATGGCGCTGGGCGCAATGCGCGCCATTACCGAGTCCGGGCTGCGCGTTGGTGCGGACA
TCTCGGTAGTGGGATACGACGATACCGAAGACAGCTCATGTTATATCCCGCCGTTAACCACCATCAAACA
GGATTTTCGCCTGCTGGGGCAAACCAGCGTGGACCGCTTGCTGCAACTCTCTCAGGGCCAGGCGGTGAAG
GGCAATCAGCTGTTGCCCGTCTCACTGGTGAAAAGAAAAACCACCCTGGCGCCCAATACGCAAACCGCCT
CTCCCCGCGCGTTGGCCGATTCATTAATGCAGCTGGCACGACAGGTTTCCCGACTGGAAAGCGGGCAGTG
AGCGCAACGCAATTAATGTAAGTTAGCTCACTCATTAGGCACCGGGATCTCGACCGATGCCCTTGAGAGC
CTTCAACCCAGTCAGCTCCTTCCGGTGGGCGCGGGGCATGACTAACATGAGAATTACAACTTATATCGTA
TGGGGCTGACTTCAGGTGCTACATTTGAAGAGATAAATTGCACTGAAATCTAGAGTAACGGAATAGCTGT
TCGTTGACTTGATAGACCGATTGATTCATCATCTCATAAATAAAGAAAAACCACCGCTACCAACGGTGGT
TTTCTCAAGGTTCGCTGAGCTACCAACTCTTTGAACCAAGGTAAGTGGGTTGGAGGACCGCACTCACCAA
AATCTGTTCTTTCAGTTTAGCCTTAACAGGTGCATAACTTCAAGACAAAGTCCTCTAAATCAGTTACCAA
TGGCTGCTGCCAGTGGCGATAAGTCGTGTCTTACCGGGTTGGACTCAAGACGATAGTTACCGGATAAGGC
GCAGCGGTCGGGCTGAACGGGGGGTTCGTGCACACAGCCCAGCTTGGAGCGAACGACCTACACCGAACTG
AGATACCAACAGCGTGAGCTATGAGAAAGCGCCACGCTTCCCGAAGGGAGAAAGGCGGACAGGTATCCGG
TAAGCGGCAGGGTCGGAACAGGAGAGCGCACGAGGGAGCTTCCAGGGGGAAACGCCTGGTATCTTTATAG
TCCTGTCGGGTTTCGCCACCTCTGGCTTGAGCGTCGATTTTTGTGATGCTCGTCAGGGGGGCGGAGCCTA
TGGAAAAACGCCTGCGGCGTTGGCTTCTTCCGGTGCTTTGCTTTTTGCTCACATGTTCTTTCCGGCTTTA
TCCCCTGATTCTGTGGATAACCGTATTACCGCTTTTGAGTGAGCTGACACCGCTCGCCGCAGTCGAACGA
CCGAGCGTAGCGAGTCAGTGAGCGAGGAAGCGGAAGAGCGCTGCATGCCTATTTGTTTATTTTTCTAAAT
ACATTCAAATATGTATCCGCTCATGAGACAATAACCCTGATAAATGCTTCAATAATATTGAAAAAGGAAG
AGTATGAGCCATATTCAACGGGAAACGTCTTGCTCTAGGCCGCGATTAAATTCCAACATGGATGCTGATT
TATATGGGTATAAATGGGCTCGCGATAATGTCGGGCAATCAGGTGCGACAATCTATCGATTGTATGGGAA
GCCCGATGCGCCAGAGTTGTTTCTGAAACATGGCAAAGGTAGCGTTGCCAATGATGTTACAGATGAGATG
GTCAGACTAAACTGGCTGACGGAATTTATGCCTCTTCCGACCATCAAGCATTTTATCCGTACTCCTGATG
ATGCATGGTTACTCACCACTGCGATCCCCGGGAAAACAGCATTCCAGGTATTAGAAGAATATCCTGATTC
AGGTGAAAATATTGTTGATGCGCTGGCAGTGTTCCTGCGCCGGTTGCATTCGATTCCTGTTTGTAATTGT
CCTTTTAACAGCGACCGCGTATTTCGTCTCGCTCAGGCGCAATCACGAATGAATAACGGTTTGGTTGATG
CGAGTGATTTTGATGACGAGCGTAATGGCTGGCCTGTTGAACAAGTCTGGAAAGAAATGCATAAACTTTT
GCCATTCTCACCGGATTCAGTCGTCACTCATGGTGATTTCTCACTTGATAACCTTATTTTTGACGAGGGG
AAATTAATAGGTTGTATTGATGTTGGACGAGTCGGAATCGCAGACCGATACCAGGATCTTGCCATCCTAT
GGAACTGCCTCGGTGAGTTTTCTCCTTCATTACAGAAACGGCTTTTTCAAAAATATGGTATTGATAATCC
TGATATGAATAAATTGCAGTTTCATTTGATGCTCGATGAGTTTTTCTAAGAATTAATTCATGAGCGGATA
CATATTTGAATGTATTTAGAAAAATAAACAAATAGGGGTTCCGCGCACATTTCCCCGAAAAGTGCCACTT
GCGGAGACCCGGTCGTCAGCTTGTCGTCGGTTCAGGGCAGGGTCGTTAAATAGCCGCTTATGTCTATTGC
TGGTTTACCGGTTTATTGACTACCGGAAGCAGTGTGACCGTGTGCTTCTCAAATGCCTGAGGTTTCAGCA
AAAAACCCCTCAAGACCCGTTTAGAGGCCCCAAGGGGTTATGCTAGTTATTGCTCAGCGGTGGCAGCAGC
CTAGGTTAATTAAGCTGCGCTAGTAGACGAGTCCATGTGCTGGCGTTCAAATTTCGCAGCAGCGGTTTCT
TTACCAGACTCGAGGGTACCGACGTCAGCGATCGCGTGGCCGGCCGATATCCAATTGAGATCATAGATTT
GTGTGGAATATTTCCTGGGGTTTTCTCGTCAAATTTAAAGAGTAAAAAGTTAGAGTATTTCCAGATCTGA
ATCTGAAAGGGACTCACTGATAACTGGCGCTTTACGCGGCTGTCTCTGGGACAGAATTTCACATAGAGAC
TCGTCTTCGTCGCTTCTACCAAATGTTTCATTGCCAATATTATTGCTGTTATCGCTATCGCTATCGACAA
TAGGGTCATCATTAAAAGAAGTTTCTTCGTCTTCAAGATCGTCGTTAGCCATCATCACATTTCTTTCATA
TTGGTCAATCAACATGCGAAGCCTTCTGTCCCTTTCCTTTTTTTGATCCTCTAAATGGTCACAATTATTG
CTATCATTATCCATCAATGGTGCTAGTCCATCCTCCACAGATAGTGCTTCGATAGGCCCGCCTATCCGAT
CCACAACGTCGATTCCGTTCTCAACTTTCATTATATCACTAAATTTGTCCATGGTTTGTTTGGGCCCCGA
GGAGCCACTCGGAAGATTCTTCAAATAATAGAGAATGTATTTTTTTTTATAACTCTGACACTTTCTAATT
AGAGGTGCGTAGTAGCCAAATTCTAGAGTTATATTCCTGAAAGAATGTACCGCGTTGTACTTATAAAGAC
TAACATTTAACCAATCTTCAGCTTGAACTTTAAATGAATTTTGTAATTTTCTTACTTTCCATTCTCTTGG
AAAATAAACCGTTCCATGATTATGGCCTTGTTTACTGATGTTACGAAAGGTTTTGCGCACTTCTCGTAAA
CCATACTCATTGGATTCTGGTAGACCATTCATATTATCACACTCGCTCAGGCAATCCACAATTGATGATG
CATCAGAAATGCTGAATTCGCCTTTATTAAATGTGTTATAGTTCTCTAATATTCCTAATTTGAAATCCTC
TTTCGATAACAAATTGTTCGAATTTTCGAAGAGGTTATTAATCATTTCGTTATCGTTATTCGTGCTATGG
GAACCATGTATCACCTTCCCAATGGCATGAAAGTATGATATGGTGGATTCTCGGGTTGAAATCGGCAAAC
TTCCACTTGATGTCGCCCAAAATTGAAGGGTCGTAATGGCCGACCTAATATCACCAGTCTCTTGCGCAAT
ATAATCTATGACTTCCTGTCTTTTATTCCATTTATTTTTCTCCTTCAACATTTTCATATTCTGTACACAA
ATAAATTTCAAGTGCTTTTTTAATAAAGTGCTGTTAATTGGATTAAACTTAATTCTTTTCAACCTTGGAT
GCATCAATATTTCTTTGTTCATTATGGTTTCTGCACTAAATGTATAATCAATACCAAATTTGCGATAATT
ATTATCGTTCTCTGGAATTTCACATTCAGTTATACATATAACAAGGGGAGGTAATAGAGGCTCCGAACTA
TATAGCCACTGTAATATAAGTTGTTGAAATCGACGTCTGGTATCTATATGGAAGACGTTGGGAAGGTCCT
CGATAAGTATTAATGACAGGTTGGACATCACAAGATACCGTGCGCCTTTTAAGAACTCACTAAAGCTTTC
CATCTGAGGAAGATCGTTGACTATACAATCACCTCTAAACTCGGTCACTTTATGCTCGTTCGGGGTGCTT
CGAAAGGACGTTCCGTTGCTGTTTTGTCTGTATTTAGGAACTAAGATTTTTGAGAGTTCTTTTATGACCG
TACTTTTAGAGCATCCACTGGGGCCAGACAGTAGTAGGATCCTATGCTTGGCGTTAGGTAAAAACATGGC
ATCTAAAGCTTCTTGTACATCTTTAAGTTTTCTTTTATGTATGGCCACTTGCTCCAAACAATTGGGCTTG
AACTTTTCGTACCACTGTTCACCGCCGTCGTCGTTGATACTTGGGAGGATACTAGACGTATCTTGCTTGG
AAAGAAAGTCATTTTCAGTGCTTCTCGCCTTACGAACTGGCGAAGTCGGTCTAGATGAGCTCCATTTTGT
TATTTGCGAGCCCAATGAACTGAGACTATATTGTAATAAGGGCCGTTTGTTCAAATTCGTACTATCCATA
TGGTTCAGCAGGCGCAGCAGCCAGCTCAGGCTATCGCCGATATGACTAGTGGATCGCTTGTCATCGTCAT
CCTTGTAGTCGATGTCATGATCTTTATAATCACCGTCATGGTCTTTGTAGTCCATGGTATATCTCCTTAT
TAAAGTTAAACAAAATTATTTCTACAGGGGAATTGTTATCCGCTCACAATTCCCCTATAGTGAGTCGTAT
TAATTTCCTAATGCAGGAGTCGCATAAGGGAGAGCGTCGAGATCCCGGACACCATCGAATGGCGCAAAAC
CTTTCGCGGTATGGCATGATAGCGCCCGGAAGAGAGTCAATTCAGGGTGGTGAATGTGAAACCAGTAACG
TTATACGATGTCGCAGA
Features (pLannotate 1.2.2; 17 found; start..end, strand, type, name):
   1064..1085    +  protein_bind   CAP binding site: CAP binding activates transcription in the presence of cAMP. E. coli catabolite activator protein
   1100..1164    +  CDS            TcR (fragment): tetracycline efflux protein; tet; confers resistance to tetracycline
   1247..1996    +  rep_origin     RSF ori: Plasmids containing the RSF 1030 origin of replication can be propagated in E. coli cells that contain additional plasmids with compatible origins.
   2012..2103    +  promoter       AmpR promoter: bla
   2104..2919    +  CDS            KanR: aminoglycoside phosphotransferase; aph(3')-Ia; confers resistance to kanamycin in bacteria or G418 (Geneticin®) in eukaryotes
   2928..2985    -  promoter       AmpR promoter (fragment): bla
   3149..3196    -  terminator     T7 terminator: transcription terminator for bacteriophage T7 RNA polymerase
   3204..3221    -  CDS            SET1 (fragment): solubility-enhancement tag derived from T7 phage gene 10B
   3251..3292    -  CDS            S-Tag (fragment): affinity and epitope tag derived from pancreatic ribonuclease A
   3413..5389    -  CDS            RAD24: RAD24_YEAST - Experimental evidence at protein level: Swiss-Prot protein existence level 1. Participates in checkpoint pathways arrest of the cell cycle, a mechanism that allows the DNA repair pathways to act to restore the integrity of the DNA prior to DNA synthesis or separation of the replicated chromosomes. Regulates the DNA damage checkpoint pathway throughout the cell cycle, when associated with RCF5. Component of the RFC-like RAD24-RFC complex which loads the checkpoint clamp DDC1:MEC3:RAD17 complex and is involved in DNA repair pathways. During a clamp loading circle, the RFC:clamp com
   5447..5512    -  CDS            3xFLAG: three tandem FLAG® epitope tags, followed by an enterokinase cleavage site
   5522..5544    -  RBS            RBS: efficient ribosome binding site from bacteriophage T7 gene 10 (Olins and Rangwala, 1989)
   5559..5583    -  protein_bind   lac operator: The lac repressor binds to the lac operator to inhibit transcription in E. coli. This inhibition can be relieved by adding lactose or isopropyl-β-D-thiogalactopyranoside (IPTG). lac repressor encoded by lacI
   5584..5602    -  promoter       T7 promoter: promoter for bacteriophage T7 RNA polymerase
   5605..5640    +  CDS            TcR (fragment): tetracycline efflux protein; tet; confers resistance to tetracycline
   5648..5725    +  promoter       lacI promoter: lacI
   5726..1051    +  CDS            lacI (across the origin): lac repressor; lacI; The lac repressor binds to the lac operator to inhibit transcription in E. coli. This inhibition can be relieved by adding lactose or isopropyl-β-D-thiogalactopyranoside (IPTG).
