[The description below was written by a language model from this plasmid's Addgene catalogue record and pLannotate feature annotations shown in this document.]
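Description:
Sc FLAG-S6-rad24-pRSFDuet is a bacterial expression plasmid of about 5.8 kb, built on the pRSFDuet backbone, for over-producing the budding yeast checkpoint protein Rad24 in E. coli. It replicates from the RSF1030 origin, recorded as high copy, which is compatible with other common origin classes and so allows the plasmid to be maintained alongside other expression plasmids in the same cell. Selection is by kanamycin through an aminoglycoside phosphotransferase gene. The backbone also carries lacI under its own promoter, supplying the lac repressor.

The payload is the S. cerevisiae RAD24 (YER173W) coding sequence placed downstream of a T7 promoter with an adjacent lac operator and the phage T7 gene 10 ribosome binding site, and followed by a T7 terminator. Transcription therefore depends on a host that supplies T7 RNA polymerase and is held off by the lac repressor until relieved by IPTG or lactose. At the N-terminus Rad24 carries a 3xFLAG epitope for affinity purification and detection. According to the catalogue entry this is followed by an S6 tag; the feature table does not annotate the S6 element, though a short unannotated gap lies between the 3xFLAG and RAD24 features. The S-Tag, SET1 and tetracycline-resistance fragments in the table appear to be backbone remnants or short partial matches rather than functional parts. Only one T7 promoter is annotated, and the cloning sites used are not recorded.

Rad24 is the distinguishing subunit of the RFC-like Rad24-RFC clamp loader, which loads the Ddc1-Mec3-Rad17 checkpoint clamp onto DNA in the DNA damage checkpoint. The construct is suited to producing tagged recombinant Rad24; the record gives no further detail on its intended use.
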