Addgene plasmid #240734: Sc FLAG-S6-rad24-pRSFDuet
Purpose: Over-express FLAG-S6-rad24 in E. coli
Depositing lab: Michael O'Donnell. Depositing organization: Rockefeller University.
Backbone
  Vector backbone: pRSFDuet
  Vector type: Bacterial Expression
Growth in bacteria
  Bacterial resistance: Kanamycin, 50 μg/mL
  Growth temperature: 37°C
  Growth strain: DH5alpha
  Copy number: High Copy
Gene/Insert
  Gene/Insert name: FLAG-S6-rad24
  Species: S. cerevisiae (budding yeast)
  Entrez Gene: RAD24 (a.k.a. YER173W)
  Tag / fusion protein: 3X FLAG followed by S6 (N terminal on insert)
  Cloning method: Restriction Enzyme; 5′ cloning site Unknown (unknown if destroyed)
Terms and licenses: Academic/Nonprofit Terms; Industry Terms: Not Available to Industry
How to cite: Sc FLAG-S6-rad24-pRSFDuet was a gift from Michael O'Donnell (Addgene plasmid # 240734 ; http://n2t.net/addgene:240734 ; RRID:Addgene_240734)
